>Addgene plasmid #14860 | CKAR | addgene partial sequence | sequence record 99868 | CMV-F 5'-CGCAAATGGGCGGTAGGCGTG-3'
CTATATAAGCAGAGCTCTCTGGCTAACTAGAGAACCCACTGCTTACTGGCTTATCGAAATTAATACGACT
CACTATAGGGAGACCCAAGCTTCGCCACCATGGTGAGCAAGGGCGAGGAGCTGTTCACCGGGGTGGTGCC
CATCCTGGTCGAGCTGGACGGCGACGTAAACGGCCACAGGTTCAGCGTGTCCGGCGAGGGCGAGGGCGAT
GCCACCTACGGCAAGCTGACCCTGAAGTTCATCTGCACCACCGGCAAGCTGCCCGTGCCCTGGCCCACCC
TCGTGACCACCCTGACCTGGGGCGTGCAGTGCTTCAGCCGCTACCCCGACCACATGAAGCAGCACGACTT
CTTCAAGTCCGCCATGCCCGAAGGCTACGTCCAGGAGCGTACCATCTTCTTCAAGGACGACGGCAACTAC
AAGACCCGCGCCGAGGTGAAGTTCGAGGGCGACACCCTGGTGAACCGCATCGAGCTGAAGGGCATCGACT
TCAAGGAGGACGGCAACATCCTGGGGCACAAGCTGGAGTACAACTACATCAGCCACAACGTCTATATCAC
CGCCGACAAGCAGAAGAACGGCATCAAGGCCCACTTCAAGATCCGCCACAACATCGAGGACGGCAGCGTG
CAGCTCGCCGACCACTACCAGCAGAACACCCCCATCGGCGACGGCCCCGTGCTGCTGCCCGACAACCACT
ACCTGAGCACCCAGTCCAAGCTGAGCAAAGACCCCAACGAGAAGCGCGATCACATGGTCCTGCTGGAGTT
CGTGACCGCCGCCGGGATCACTCACGGCATGGACGAGCTGTACAAGGCTGGTACCAAGGGTAATGGTAGG
TTTTTAACTTTAAAACCATTGCCTGACAGCATTATTCAAGAAAGCCTGGAGATTCAGCAAGGTGTGAATC
CATTTTTCATTGGTAGATCCGAGGATTGCAATTGTAAAATTGAAGACAGTAGGTTGTCTCGAGTTCATTG
CTTCATTTTCAAAAAGAGGCATGCTGTAGGCAAAAGCATGTATGAATCTCCGGCACAAGGTTTAGATG
