>Addgene plasmid #14860 | CKAR | addgene partial sequence | sequence record 99869 | YFP-rev-primer 5'-CTGCAGGCCGTAGCCGAAGG-3'
CAGGGCACGGGCAGCTTGCCGGTGGTGCAGATGAACTTCAGGGTCAGCTTGCCGTAGGTGGCATCGCCCT
CGCCCTCGCCGGACACGCTGAACTTGTGGCCGTTTACGTCGCCGTCCAGCTCGACCAGGATGGGCACCAC
CCCGGTGAACAGCTCCTCGCCCTTGCTCACTCCACCAGATCCACCTGCCTTAGCCTTGATCTTCAACGTC
TGGAATCTTCTGAATCGACCTCCGGATCCTCCTAACTTTTTCACCAAATCTTTTTCTTCGGCTGTTTGCT
TAAGTACTACTCTTTGTTCTTGTAACATACCTAATCCCTCGTTAAACAGACCTGTAGTATCGTTAATTTC
CACTTTAAAGCCAATGACAAATTTATTGTTTTTATCCCAAATGATCTTGATTTCATCTCCGTCTTGTAAA
AGGAATTTCGTACCCTGTATCATGCGGTTATTATTTAAATAGCTCACGTTAGTTCCGGTGTGGCAATACC
AAATATCATCTAAACCTTGTGCCGGAGATTCATACATGCTTTTGCCTACAGCATGCCTCTTTTTGAAAAT
GAAGCAATGAACTCGAGACAACCTACTGTCTTCAATTTTACAATTGCAATCCTCGGATCTACCAATGAAA
AATGGATTCACACCTTGCTGAATCTCCAGGCTTTCTTGAATAATGCTGTCAGGCAATGGTTTTAAAGTTA
AAAACCTACCATTACCCTTGGTACCAGCCTTGTACAGCTCGTCCATGCCGTGAGTGATCCCGGCGGCGGT
CACGAACTCCAGCAGGACCATGTGATCGCGCTTCTCGTTGGGGTCTTTGCTCAGCTTGGACTGGGTGCTC
AGGTAGTGGTTGTCGGGCAGCAGCACGGGGCCGTCGCCGATGGGGGTGTTCTGCTGGTAGTGGTCGGCGA
GCTGCACGCTGCCGTCCTCGATGTTGTGGCGGATCTTGAAGTGGGCCTTGATGCCGTTCTTCTGCTTGTC
GGC
