>Addgene plasmid #14860 | CKAR | addgene partial sequence | sequence record 99872 | BGH-rev 5'-TAGAAGGCACAGTCGAGG-3'
TTTAGGTGACACTATAGAATAGGGCCCTCTAGATTACTTGTACAGCTCGTCCATGCCGTGAGTGATCCCG
GCGGCGGTCACGAACTCCAGCAGGACCATGTGATCGCGCTTCTCGTTGGGGTCTTTGCTCAGCTTGGACT
GGTAGCTCAGGTAGTGGTTGTCGGGCAGCAGCACGGGGCCGTCGCCGATGGGGGTGTTCTGCTGGTAGTG
GTCGGCGAGCTGCACGCTGCCGTCCTCGATGTTGTGGCGGATCTTGAAGTTCACCTTGATGCCGTTCTTC
TGCTTGTCGGCCATGATATAGACGTTGTGGCTGTTGTAGTTGTACTCCAGCTTGTGCCCCAGGATGTTGC
CGTCCTCCTTGAAGTCGATGCCCTTCAGCTCGATGCGGTTCACCAGGGTGTCGCCCTCGAACTTCACCTC
GGCGCGGGTCTTGTAGTTGCCGTCGTCCTTGAAGAAGATGGTGCGCTCCTGGACGTAGCCTTCGGGCATG
GCGGACTTGAAGAAGTCGTGCTGCTTCATGTGGTCGGGGTAGCGGGCGAAGCACATCAGGCCGTAGCCGA
AGGTGGTCACGAGGGTGGGCCAGGGCACGGGCAGCTTGCCGGTGGTGCAGATGAACTTCAGGGTCAGCTT
GCCGTAGGTGGCATCGCCCTCGCCCTCGCCGGACACGCTGAACTTGTGGCCGTTTACGTCGCCGTCCAGC
TCGACCAGGATGGGCACCACCCCGGTGAACAGCTCCTCGCCCTTGCTCACTCCACCAGATCCACCTGCCT
TAGCCTTGATCTTCAACGTCTGGAATCTTCTGAATCGACCTCCGGATCCTCCTAACTTTTTCACCAAATC
TTTTTCTTCGGCTGTTTGCTTAAGTACTACTCTTTGTTCTTGTAACATACCTAATCCCTCGTTAAACAGA
CCTGTAGTATCGTTAATTTCCACTTTAAAGCCAATGACAAATTTATTGTTTTTATCCCAAATGATCTTGA
TTTCATCTCCGTCTTGTAAAAGGAA
