>Addgene plasmid #14860 | CKAR | addgene partial sequence | sequence record 99873 | CKAR-F 5'-GGGATTAGGTATGTTACAAG-3'
AAAAGATTTGGTGAAAAAGTTAGGAGGATCCGGAGGTCGATTCAGAAGATTCCAGACGTTGAAGATCAAG
GCTAAGGCAGGTGGATCTGGTGGAGTGAGCAAGGGCGAGGAGCTGTTCACCGGGGTGGTGCCCATCCTGG
TCGAGCTGGACGGCGACGTAAACGGCCACAAGTTCAGCGTGTCCGGCGAGGGCGAGGGCGATGCCACCTA
CGGCAAGCTGACCCTGAAGTTCATCTGCACCACCGGCAAGCTGCCCGTGCCCTGGCCCACCCTCGTGACC
ACCTTCGGCTACGGCCTGATGTGCTTCGCCCGCTACCCCGACCACATGAAGCAGCACGACTTCTTCAAGT
CCGCCATGCCCGAAGGCTACGTCCAGGAGCGCACCATCTTCTTCAAGGACGACGGCAACTACAAGACCCG
CGCCGAGGTGAAGTTCGAGGGCGACACCCTGGTGAACCGCATCGAGCTGAAGGGCATCGACTTCAAGGAG
GACGGCAACATCCTGGGGCACAAGCTGGAGTACAACTACAACAGCCACAACGTCTATATCATGGCCGACA
AGCAGAAGAACGGCATCAAGGTGAACTTCAAGATCCGCCACAACATCGAGGACGGCAGCGTGCAGCTCGC
CGACCACTACCAGCAGAACACCCCCATCGGCGACGGCCCCGTGCTGCTGCCCGACAACCACTACCTGAGC
TACCAGTCCAAGCTGAGCAAAGACCCCAACGAGAAGCGCGATCACATGGTCCTGCTGGAGTTCGTGACCG
CCGCCGGGATCACTCACGGCATGGACGAGCTGTACAAGTAATCTAGAGGGCCCTATTCTATAGTGTCACC
TAAATGCTAGAGCTCGCTGATCAGCCTCGACTGTGCCTTCTAGTTGCCAGCCATCTGTTGTTTGCCCCTC
CCCCGTGCCTTCCTTGACCCTGGAAGGTGCCACTCCCACTGTCCTTTCCTAATAAAATGAGGAAATTGCA
TCGCATTGTCTGAGTAGGTGTCATTCTATTCTGGG
