[The description below was written by a language model from this plasmid's Addgene catalogue record.]
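Description:
CKAR (C kinase activity reporter) is a mammalian expression plasmid built on the pcDNA3 backbone, encoding a genetically encoded FRET sensor for protein kinase C activity. It is propagated in E. coli as a high-copy plasmid under ampicillin selection, and the backbone carries a neomycin resistance marker, so stably transfected mammalian cells can be selected with G418. The record does not list the promoter explicitly; pcDNA3 normally drives inserts from the CMV immediate-early promoter, and the use of a T7 primer for 5′ sequencing is consistent with that backbone's layout.

The insert, cloned between HindIII and XbaI, is a single open reading frame arranged as CFP, FHA2 domain, PKC substrate peptide, YFP. A consensus translation initiation sequence precedes the CFP start codon. CFP is joined to FHA2 through a KpnI site in place of a stop codon. FHA2, a phosphothreonine-binding module, is joined through a BamHI site to the PKC substrate sequence, which is flanked on both sides by short flexible glycine/serine linkers and followed by citrine, a YFP variant. Phosphorylation of the substrate peptide by PKC allows it to bind the FHA2 domain within the same molecule, changing the conformation of the protein and therefore the energy transfer between the CFP donor and the YFP acceptor. Both fluorescent proteins carry the A206K mutation, which reduces their intrinsic tendency to dimerise and prevents intermolecular FRET between separate reporter molecules.

The construct is used for live-cell imaging of PKC activity. The associated publication used it to reveal oscillatory PKC phosphorylation.
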