Addgene plasmid #14860: CKAR
Depositing lab: Alexandra Newton. Depositing organization: University of California, San Diego (UCSD). Publication: A genetically encoded fluorescent reporter reveals oscillatory phosphorylation by protein kinase C. Violin JD, Zhang J, Tsien RY, Newton AC. J Cell Biol. 2003 Jun 9. 161(5):899-909. 10.1083/jcb.200302125 PubMed 12782683.
Backbone
  Vector backbone: pcDNA3
  Backbone manufacturer: Invitrogen
  Backbone size w/o insert (bp): 5400
  Vector type: Mammalian Expression
  Selectable markers: Neomycin (select with G418)
Growth in bacteria
  Bacterial resistance: Ampicillin, 100 μg/mL
  Growth temperature: 37°C
  Growth strain: DH5alpha
  Copy number: High Copy
Gene/Insert
  Gene/Insert name: C kinase activity reporter (alt name: CFP-FHA2-peptide-YFP)
  Tag / fusion protein: CFP (N terminal on insert); YFP (C terminal on insert)
  Cloning method: Restriction Enzyme; 5′ cloning site HindIII (not destroyed); 3′ cloning site XbaI (not destroyed)
  Sequencing primers: 5′ T7
Terms and licenses: Academic/Nonprofit Terms; Industry Terms: Not Available to Industry
Depositor comments: PKC substrate sequence flanked by flexible linker sequence: GGSGG RFRRFQTLKIKAKA GGSGG. A206K mutation present in both CFP (mCFP) and citrine (mYFP) to reduce the intrinsic homoaffinity of all GFPs and preclude intermolecular FRET by CFP-YFP dimerization. CFP was amplified by PCR from a plasmid template to encode a HindIII restriction site followed by a consensus initiation site for translation (CGCCACC) before the initiating ATG of CFP, and a KpnI restriction site at the 3' end instead of a terminating codon. FHA2, a gift from Michael Yaffe (MIT, Cambridge, MA) was amplified by PCR to include KpnI and BamHI restriction sites at the 5' and 3' ends, respectively. Citrine was amplified by PCR to include a 5' BamHI followed by the PKC substrate sequence and a 3' XbaI following the terminating codon.
How to cite: CKAR was a gift from Alexandra Newton (Addgene plasmid # 14860 ; http://n2t.net/addgene:14860 ; RRID:Addgene_14860)
