LOCUS       Exported 7356 bp ds-DNA circular SYN 25-MAY-2021
DEFINITION  synthetic circular DNA
ACCESSION   .
VERSION     .
KEYWORDS    CKAR
SOURCE      synthetic DNA construct
  ORGANISM  synthetic DNA construct
REFERENCE   1 (bases 1 to 7356)
  AUTHORS   Violin JD, Zhang J, Tsien RY, Newton AC
  TITLE     A genetically encoded fluorescent reporter reveals oscillatory
            phosphorylation by protein kinase C.
  JOURNAL   J Cell Biol. 2003 Jun 9. 161(5):899-909.
  PUBMED    12782683
REFERENCE   2 (bases 1 to 7356)
  AUTHORS   .
  TITLE     Direct Submission
  JOURNAL   Exported May 25, 2021 from SnapGene Server 1.1.58
            http://www.snapgene.com
FEATURES             Location/Qualifiers
     source          1..7356
                     /organism="synthetic DNA construct"
                     /mol_type="other DNA"
     enhancer        1..380
                     /label=CMV enhancer
                     /note="human cytomegalovirus immediate early enhancer"
     promoter        381..584
                     /label=CMV promoter
                     /note="human cytomegalovirus (CMV) immediate early
                     promoter"
     primer_bind     535..555
                     /label=CMV-F
                     /note="Human CMV immediate early promoter, forward primer"
     primer_bind     629..648
                     /label=T7
                     /note="T7 promoter, forward primer"
     promoter        629..647
                     /label=T7 promoter
                     /note="promoter for bacteriophage T7 RNA polymerase"
     regulatory      662..671
                     /regulatory_class="other"
                     /note="vertebrate consensus sequence for strong initiation
                     of translation (Kozak, 1987)"
     CDS             668..1384
                     /codon_start=1
                     /product="monomeric super enhanced variant of CFP (Matsuda
                     et al., 2008)"
                     /label=mseCFP
                     /note="mammalian codon-optimized"
                     /translation="MVSKGEELFTGVVPILVELDGDVNGHRFSVSGEGEGDATYGKLTL
                     KFICTTGKLPVPWPTLVTTLTWGVQCFSRYPDHMKQHDFFKSAMPEGYVQERTIFFKDD
                     GNYKTRAEVKFEGDTLVNRIELKGIDFKEDGNILGHKLEYNYISHNVYITADKQKNGIK
                     AHFKIRHNIEDGSVQLADHYQQNTPIGDGPVLLPDNHYLSTQSKLSKDPNEKRDHMVLL
                     EFVTAAGITHGMDELYK"
     CDS             668..1384
                     /codon_start=1
                     /product="cyan variant of GFP"
                     /label=CFP
                     /note="mammalian codon-optimized"
                     /translation="MVSKGEELFTGVVPILVELDGDVNGHRFSVSGEGEGDATYGKLTL
                     KFICTTGKLPVPWPTLVTTLTWGVQCFSRYPDHMKQHDFFKSAMPEGYVQERTIFFKDD
                     GNYKTRAEVKFEGDTLVNRIELKGIDFKEDGNILGHKLEYNYISHNVYITADKQKNGIK
                     AHFKIRHNIEDGSVQLADHYQQNTPIGDGPVLLPDNHYLSTQSKLSKDPNEKRDHMVLL
                     EFVTAAGITHGMDELYK"
     CDS             668..1384
                     /codon_start=1
                     /product="enhanced CFP with monomerizing A206K mutation
                     (Zacharias et al., 2002)"
                     /label=mECFP
                     /note="mammalian codon-optimized"
                     /translation="MVSKGEELFTGVVPILVELDGDVNGHRFSVSGEGEGDATYGKLTL
                     KFICTTGKLPVPWPTLVTTLTWGVQCFSRYPDHMKQHDFFKSAMPEGYVQERTIFFKDD
                     GNYKTRAEVKFEGDTLVNRIELKGIDFKEDGNILGHKLEYNYISHNVYITADKQKNGIK
                     AHFKIRHNIEDGSVQLADHYQQNTPIGDGPVLLPDNHYLSTQSKLSKDPNEKRDHMVLL
                     EFVTAAGITHGMDELYK"
     CDS             1943..2659
                     /codon_start=1
                     /product="enhanced YFP with monomerizing A206K mutation
                     (Zacharias et al., 2002)"
                     /label=mEYFP
                     /note="mammalian codon-optimized"
                     /translation="VSKGEELFTGVVPILVELDGDVNGHKFSVSGEGEGDATYGKLTLK
                     FICTTGKLPVPWPTLVTTFGYGLMCFARYPDHMKQHDFFKSAMPEGYVQERTIFFKDDG
                     NYKTRAEVKFEGDTLVNRIELKGIDFKEDGNILGHKLEYNYNSHNVYIMADKQKNGIKV
                     NFKIRHNIEDGSVQLADHYQQNTPIGDGPVLLPDNHYLSYQSKLSKDPNEKRDHMVLLE
                     FVTAAGITHGMDELYK"
     promoter        complement(2675..2693)
                     /label=SP6 promoter
                     /note="promoter for bacteriophage SP6 RNA polymerase"
     primer_bind     complement(2676..2693)
                     /label=SP6
                     /note="SP6 promoter, forward primer"
     primer_bind     complement(2713..2730)
                     /label=BGH-rev
                     /note="Bovine growth hormone terminator, reverse primer.
                     Also called BGH reverse"
     polyA_signal    2719..2943
                     /label=bGH poly(A) signal
                     /note="bovine growth hormone polyadenylation signal"
     rep_origin      2989..3417
                     /direction=RIGHT
                     /label=f1 ori
                     /note="f1 bacteriophage origin of replication; arrow
                     indicates direction of (+) strand synthesis"
     primer_bind     complement(3076..3095)
                     /label=F1ori-R
                     /note="F1 origin, reverse primer"
     primer_bind     3286..3307
                     /label=F1ori-F
                     /note="F1 origin, forward primer"
     primer_bind     complement(3426..3446)
                     /label=pBABE 3'
                     /note="SV40 enhancer, reverse primer for pBABE vectors"
     promoter        3431..3760
                     /label=SV40 promoter
                     /note="SV40 enhancer and early promoter"
     rep_origin      3611..3746
                     /label=SV40 ori
                     /note="SV40 origin of replication"
     primer_bind     3673..3692
                     /label=SV40pro-F
                     /note="SV40 promoter/origin, forward primer"
     CDS             3827..4621
                     /codon_start=1
                     /gene="aph(3')-II (or nptII)"
                     /product="aminoglycoside phosphotransferase from Tn5"
                     /label=NeoR/KanR
                     /note="confers resistance to neomycin, kanamycin, and G418
                     (Geneticin(R))"
                     /translation="MIEQDGLHAGSPAAWVERLFGYDWAQQTIGCSDAAVFRLSAQGRP
                     VLFVKTDLSGALNELQDEAARLSWLATTGVPCAAVLDVVTEAGRDWLLLGEVPGQDLLS
                     SHLAPAEKVSIMADAMRRLHTLDPATCPFDHQAKHRIERARTRMEAGLVDQDDLDEEHQ
                     GLAPAELFARLKARMPDGEDLVVTHGDACLPNIMVENGRFSGFIDCGRLGVADRYQDIA
                     LATRDIAEELGGEWADRFLVLYGIAAPDSQRIAFYRLLDEFF"
     primer_bind     complement(3881..3900)
                     /label=Neo-R
                     /note="Neomycin resistance gene, reverse primer"
     primer_bind     4491..4510
                     /label=Neo-F
                     /note="Neomycin resistance gene, forward primer"
     polyA_signal    4795..4916
                     /label=SV40 poly(A) signal
                     /note="SV40 polyadenylation signal"
     primer_bind     complement(4832..4851)
                     /label=SV40pA-R
                     /note="SV40 polyA, reverse primer"
     primer_bind     4886..4905
                     /label=EBV-rev
                     /note="SV40 polyA terminator, reverse primer"
     primer_bind     complement(4965..4981)
                     /label=M13 rev
                     /note="common sequencing primer, one of multiple similar
                     variants"
     primer_bind     complement(4965..4981)
                     /label=M13 Reverse
                     /note="In lacZ gene. Also called M13-rev"
     primer_bind     complement(4978..5000)
                     /label=M13/pUC Reverse
                     /note="In lacZ gene"
     protein_bind    4989..5005
                     /label=lac operator
                     /bound_moiety="lac repressor encoded by lacI"
                     /note="The lac repressor binds to the lac operator to
                     inhibit transcription in E. coli. This inhibition can be
                     relieved by adding lactose or
                     isopropyl-beta-D-thiogalactopyranoside (IPTG)."
     promoter        complement(5013..5043)
                     /label=lac promoter
                     /note="promoter for the E. coli lac operon"
     protein_bind    5058..5079
                     /label=CAP binding site
                     /bound_moiety="E. coli catabolite activator protein"
                     /note="CAP binding activates transcription in the presence
                     of cAMP."
     primer_bind     complement(5196..5213)
                     /label=L4440
                     /note="L4440 vector, forward primer"
     rep_origin      complement(5367..5955)
                     /direction=LEFT
                     /label=ori
                     /note="high-copy-number ColE1/pMB1/pBR322/pUC origin of
                     replication"
     primer_bind     complement(5447..5466)
                     /label=pBR322ori-F
                     /note="pBR322 origin, forward primer"
     CDS             complement(6126..6986)
                     /codon_start=1
                     /gene="bla"
                     /product="beta-lactamase"
                     /label=AmpR
                     /note="confers resistance to ampicillin, carbenicillin, and
                     related antibiotics"
                     /translation="MSIQHFRVALIPFFAAFCLPVFAHPETLVKVKDAEDQLGARVGYI
                     ELDLNSGKILESFRPEERFPMMSTFKVLLCGAVLSRIDAGQEQLGRRIHYSQNDLVEYS
                     PVTEKHLTDGMTVRELCSAAITMSDNTAANLLLTTIGGPKELTAFLHNMGDHVTRLDRW
                     EPELNEAIPNDERDTTMPVAMATTLRKLLTGELLTLASRQQLIDWMEADKVAGPLLRSA
                     LPAGWFIADKSGAGERGSRGIIAALGPDGKPSRIVVIYTTGSQATMDERNRQIAEIGAS
                     LIKHW"
     primer_bind     6749..6768
                     /label=Amp-R
                     /note="Ampicillin resistance gene, reverse primer"
     promoter        complement(6987..7091)
                     /gene="bla"
                     /label=AmpR promoter
     primer_bind     complement(7166..7185)
                     /label=pRS-marker
                     /note="pRS vectors, use to sequence yeast selectable
                     marker"
ORIGIN
        1 gacattgatt attgactagt tattaatagt aatcaattac ggggtcatta gttcatagcc
       61 catatatgga gttccgcgtt acataactta cggtaaatgg cccgcctggc tgaccgccca
      121 acgacccccg cccattgacg tcaataatga cgtatgttcc catagtaacg ccaataggga
      181 ctttccattg acgtcaatgg gtggagtatt tacggtaaac tgcccacttg gcagtacatc
      241 aagtgtatca tatgccaagt acgcccccta ttgacgtcaa tgacggtaaa tggcccgcct
      301 ggcattatgc ccagtacatg accttatggg actttcctac ttggcagtac atctacgtat
      361 tagtcatcgc tattaccatg gtgatgcggt tttggcagta catcaatggg cgtggatagc
      421 ggtttgactc acggggattt ccaagtctcc accccattga cgtcaatggg agtttgtttt
      481 ggcaccaaaa tcaacgggac tttccaaaat gtcgtaacaa ctccgcccca ttgacgcaaa
      541 tgggcggtag gcgtgtacgg tgggaggtct atataagcag agctctctgg ctaactagag
      601 aacccactgc ttactggctt atcgaaatta atacgactca ctatagggag acccaagctt
      661 cgccaccatg gtgagcaagg gcgaggagct gttcaccggg gtggtgccca tcctggtcga
      721 gctggacggc gacgtaaacg gccacaggtt cagcgtgtcc ggcgagggcg agggcgatgc
      781 cacctacggc aagctgaccc tgaagttcat ctgcaccacc ggcaagctgc ccgtgccctg
      841 gcccaccctc gtgaccaccc tgacctgggg cgtgcagtgc ttcagccgct accccgacca
      901 catgaagcag cacgacttct tcaagtccgc catgcccgaa ggctacgtcc aggagcgtac
      961 catcttcttc aaggacgacg gcaactacaa gacccgcgcc gaggtgaagt tcgagggcga
     1021 caccctggtg aaccgcatcg agctgaaggg catcgacttc aaggaggacg gcaacatcct
     1081 ggggcacaag ctggagtaca actacatcag ccacaacgtc tatatcaccg ccgacaagca
     1141 gaagaacggc atcaaggccc acttcaagat ccgccacaac atcgaggacg gcagcgtgca
     1201 gctcgccgac cactaccagc agaacacccc catcggcgac ggccccgtgc tgctgcccga
     1261 caaccactac ctgagcaccc agtccaagct gagcaaagac cccaacgaga agcgcgatca
     1321 catggtcctg ctggagttcg tgaccgccgc cgggatcact cacggcatgg acgagctgta
     1381 caaggctggt accaagggta atggtaggtt tttaacttta aaaccattgc ctgacagcat
     1441 tattcaagaa agcctggaga ttcagcaagg tgtgaatcca tttttcattg gtagatccga
     1501 ggattgcaat tgtaaaattg aagacagtag gttgtctcga gttcattgct tcattttcaa
     1561 aaagaggcat gctgtaggca aaagcatgta tgaatctccg gcacaaggtt tagatgatat
     1621 ttggtattgc cacaccggaa ctaacgtgag ctatttaaat aataaccgca tgatacaggg
     1681 tacgaaattc cttttacaag acggagatga aatcaagatc atttgggata aaaacaataa
     1741 atttgtcatt ggctttaaag tggaaattaa cgatactaca ggtctgttta acgagggatt
     1801 aggtatgtta caagaacaaa gagtagtact taagcaaaca gccgaagaaa aagatttggt
     1861 gaaaaagtta ggaggatccg gaggtcgatt cagaagattc cagacgttga agatcaaggc
     1921 taaggcaggt ggatctggtg gagtgagcaa gggcgaggag ctgttcaccg gggtggtgcc
     1981 catcctggtc gagctggacg gcgacgtaaa cggccacaag ttcagcgtgt ccggcgaggg
     2041 cgagggcgat gccacctacg gcaagctgac cctgaagttc atctgcacca ccggcaagct
     2101 gcccgtgccc tggcccaccc tcgtgaccac cttcggctac ggcctgatgt gcttcgcccg
     2161 ctaccccgac cacatgaagc agcacgactt cttcaagtcc gccatgcccg aaggctacgt
     2221 ccaggagcgc accatcttct tcaaggacga cggcaactac aagacccgcg ccgaggtgaa
     2281 gttcgagggc gacaccctgg tgaaccgcat cgagctgaag ggcatcgact tcaaggagga
     2341 cggcaacatc ctggggcaca agctggagta caactacaac agccacaacg tctatatcat
     2401 ggccgacaag cagaagaacg gcatcaaggt gaacttcaag atccgccaca acatcgagga
     2461 cggcagcgtg cagctcgccg accactacca gcagaacacc cccatcggcg acggccccgt
     2521 gctgctgccc gacaaccact acctgagcta ccagtccaag ctgagcaaag accccaacga
     2581 gaagcgcgat cacatggtcc tgctggagtt cgtgaccgcc gccgggatca ctcacggcat
     2641 ggacgagctg tacaagtaat ctagagggcc ctattctata gtgtcaccta aatgctagag
     2701 ctcgctgatc agcctcgact gtgccttcta gttgccagcc atctgttgtt tgcccctccc
     2761 ccgtgccttc cttgaccctg gaaggtgcca ctcccactgt cctttcctaa taaaatgagg
     2821 aaattgcatc gcattgtctg agtaggtgtc attctattct ggggggtggg gtggggcagg
     2881 acagcaaggg ggaggattgg gaagacaata gcaggcatgc tggggatgcg gtgggctcta
     2941 tggcttctga ggcggaaaga accagctggg gctctagggg gtatccccnn nnnnnnnnnn
     3001 nnnnnnnnnn nnnnnnnnnn nnnnnnnnnn nnnnnnnnnn nnnnnnnnnn nnnnnnnnnn
     3061 nnnnnnnnnn nnnnnnnnnn nnnnnnnnnn nnnnnnnnnn nnnnnnnnnn nncnnnnnnn
     3121 nnnnnnnnnn nnnnnnnnnn nnnnnnnnnn nnnnnnnnnn nnnnnnnnnn nnnnnnnnnn
     3181 nnnnnnnnnn nnnnnnnnnn nnnnannnnn nnnnnnnnnn nnnnnnnnnn nnnnnnnnnn
     3241 nnnnnnnnnn nnnncctttg acgttggagt ccacgttctt taatagtgga ctcttgttcc
     3301 aaactggaac aacactcaac cctatctcgg tctattcttt tgatttataa gggattttgc
     3361 cgatttcggc ctattggtta aaaaatgagc tgatttaaca aaaatttaac gcgaattaat
     3421 tctgtggaat gtgtgtcagt tagggtgtgg aaagtcccca ggctccccag caggcagaag
     3481 tatgcaaagc atgcatctca attagtcagc aaccaggtgt ggaaagtccc caggctcccc
     3541 agcaggcaga agtatgcaaa gcatgcatct caattagtca gcaaccatag tcccgcccct
     3601 aactccgccc atcccgcccc taactccgcc cagttccgcc cattctccgc cccatggctg
     3661 actaattttt tttatttatg cagaggccga ggccgcctct gcctctgagc tattccagaa
     3721 gtagtgagga ggcttttttg gaggcctagg cttttgcaaa aagctcccgg gagcttgtat
     3781 atccattttc ggatctgatc aagagacagg atgaggatcg tttcgcatga ttgaacaaga
     3841 tggattgcac gcaggttctc cggccgcttg ggtggagagg ctattcggct atgactgggc
     3901 acaacagaca atcggctgct ctgatgccgc cgtgttccgg ctgtcagcgc aggggcgccc
     3961 ggttcttttt gtcaagaccg acctgtccgg tgccctgaat gaactgcagg acgaggcagc
     4021 gcggctatcg tggctggcca cgacgggcgt tccttgcgca gctgtgctcg acgttgtcac
     4081 tgaagcggga agggactggc tgctattggg cgaagtgccg gggcaggatc tcctgtcatc
     4141 tcaccttgct cctgccgaga aagtatccat catggctgat gcaatgcggc ggctgcatac
     4201 gcttgatccg gctacctgcc cattcgacca ccaagcgaaa catcgcatcg agcgagcacg
     4261 tactcggatg gaagccggtc ttgtcgatca ggatgatctg gacgaagagc atcaggggct
     4321 cgcgccagcc gaactgttcg ccaggctcaa ggcgcgcatg cccgacggcg aggatctcgt
     4381 cgtgacccat ggcgatgcct gcttgccgaa tatcatggtg gaaaatggcc gcttttctgg
     4441 attcatcgac tgtggccggc tgggtgtggc ggaccgctat caggacatag cgttggctac
     4501 ccgtgatatt gctgaagagc ttggcggcga atgggctgac cgcttcctcg tgctttacgg
     4561 tatcgccgct cccgattcgc agcgcatcgc cttctatcgc cttcttgacg agttcttctg
     4621 agcgggactc tggggttcga aatgaccgac caagcgacgc ccaacctgcc atcacgagat
     4681 ttcgattcca ccgccgcctt ctatgaaagg ttgggcttcg gaatcgtttt ccgggacgcc
     4741 ggctggatga tcctccagcg cggggatctc atgctggagt tcttcgccca ccccaacttg
     4801 tttattgcag cttataatgg ttacaaataa agcaatagca tcacaaattt cacaaataaa
     4861 gcattttttt cactgcattc tagttgtggt ttgtccaaac tcatcaatgt atcttatcat
     4921 gtctgtatac cgtcgacctc tagctagagc ttggcgtaat catggtcata gctgtttcct
     4981 gtgtgaaatt gttatccgct cacaattcca cacaacatac gagccggaag cataaagtgt
     5041 aaagcctggg gtgcctaatg agtgagctaa ctcacattaa ttgcgttgcg ctcactgccc
     5101 gctttccagt cgggaaacct gtcgtgccag ctgcattaat gaatcggcca acgcgcgggg
     5161 agaggcggtt tgcgtattgg gcgctcttcc gcttcctcgc tcactgactc gctgcgctcg
     5221 gtcgttcggc tgcggcgagc ggtatcagct cactcaaagg cggtaatacg gttatccaca
     5281 gaatcagggg ataacgcagg aaagaacatg tgagcaaaag gccagcaaaa ggccaggaac
     5341 cgtaaaaagg ccgcgttgct ggcgtttttc cataggctcc gcccccctga cgagcatcac
     5401 aaaaatcgac gctcaagtca gaggtggcga aacccgacag gactataaag ataccaggcg
     5461 tttccccctg gaagctccct cgtgcgctct cctgttccga ccctgccgct taccggatac
     5521 ctgtccgcct ttctcccttc gggaagcgtg gcgctttctc atagctcacg ctgtaggtat
     5581 ctcagttcgg tgtaggtcgt tcgctccaag ctgggctgtg tgcacgaacc ccccgttcag
     5641 cccgaccgct gcgccttatc cggtaactat cgtcttgagt ccaacccggt aagacacgac
     5701 ttatcgccac tggcagcagc cactggtaac aggattagca gagcgaggta tgtaggcggt
     5761 gctacagagt tcttgaagtg gtggcctaac tacggctaca ctagaagaac agtatttggt
     5821 atctgcgctc tgctgaagcc agttaccttc ggaaaaagag ttggtagctc ttgatccggc
     5881 aaacaaacca ccgctggtag cggtggtttt tttgtttgca agcagcagat tacgcgcaga
     5941 aaaaaaggat ctcaagaaga tcctttgatc ttttctacgg ggtctgacgc tcagtggaac
     6001 gaaaactcac gttaagggat tttggtcatg agattatcaa aaaggatctt cacctagatc
     6061 cttttaaatt aaaaatgaag ttttaaatca atctaaagta tatatgagta aacttggtct
     6121 gacagttacc aatgcttaat cagtgaggca cctatctcag cgatctgtct atttcgttca
     6181 tccatagttg cctgactccc cgtcgtgtag ataactacga tacgggaggg cttaccatct
     6241 ggccccagtg ctgcaatgat accgcgagac ccacgctcac cggctccaga tttatcagca
     6301 ataaaccagc cagccggaag ggccgagcgc agaagtggtc ctgcaacttt atccgcctcc
     6361 atccagtcta ttaattgttg ccgggaagct agagtaagta gttcgccagt taatagtttg
     6421 cgcaacgttg ttgccattgc tacaggcatc gtggtgtcac gctcgtcgtt tggtatggct
     6481 tcattcagct ccggttccca acgatcaagg cgagttacat gatcccccat gttgtgcaaa
     6541 aaagcggtta gctccttcgg tcctccgatc gttgtcagaa gtaagttggc cgcagtgtta
     6601 tcactcatgg ttatggcagc actgcataat tctcttactg tcatgccatc cgtaagatgc
     6661 ttttctgtga ctggtgagta ctcaaccaag tcattctgag aatagtgtat gcggcgaccg
     6721 agttgctctt gcccggcgtc aatacgggat aataccgcgc cacatagcag aactttaaaa
     6781 gtgctcatca ttggaaaacg ttcttcgggg cgaaaactct caaggatctt accgctgttg
     6841 agatccagtt cgatgtaacc cactcgtgca cccaactgat cttcagcatc ttttactttc
     6901 accagcgttt ctgggtgagc aaaaacagga aggcaaaatg ccgcaaaaaa gggaataagg
     6961 gcgacacgga aatgttgaat actcatactc ttcctttttc aatattattg aagcatttat
     7021 cagggttatt gtctcatgag cggatacata tttgaatgta tttagaaaaa taaacaaata
     7081 ggggttccgc gcacatttcc ccgaaaagtg ccacctgacg tcgacggatc gggagatctc
     7141 ccgatcccct atggtgcact ctcagtacaa tctgctctga tgccgcatag ttaagccagt
     7201 atctgctccc tgcttgtgtg ttggaggtcg ctgagtagtg cgcgagcaaa atttaagcta
     7261 caacaaggca aggcttgacc gacaattgca tgaagaatct gcttagggtt aggcgttttg
     7321 cgctgcttcg cgatgtacgg gccagatata cgcgtt
//
